Addgene plasmid #127303: pcDNA3.1(+)/ACG-nLuc-3XFLAG
Purpose: Express 3xFLAG tagged nanoLuciferase (nLuc) from ACG start codon
Depositing lab: Jeremy Wilusz. Depositing organization: University of Pennsylvania. Publication: Ribosome queuing enables non-AUG translation to be resistant to multiple protein synthesis inhibitors. Kearse MG, Goldman DH, Choi J, Nwaezeapu C, Liang D, Green KM, Goldstrohm AC, Todd PK, Green R, Wilusz JE. Genes Dev. 2019 Jun 6. pii: gad.324715.119. doi: 10.1101/gad.324715.119. PubMed 31171704.
Backbone
  Vector backbone: pcDNA3.1(+)
  Total vector size (bp): 5977
  Vector type: Mammalian Expression
  Selectable markers: Neomycin (select with G418)
Growth in bacteria
  Bacterial resistance: Ampicillin, 100 μg/mL
  Growth temperature: 37°C
  Growth strain: DH5alpha
  Copy number: High Copy
Gene/Insert
  Gene/Insert name: nanoLuciferase (alt name: nLuc)
  Promoter: CMV
  Tag / fusion protein: 3xFLAG (C terminal on insert)
  Cloning method: Restriction Enzyme; 5′ cloning site HindIII (not destroyed); 3′ cloning site ApaI (not destroyed)
  Sequencing primers: 5′ CGCAAATGGGCGGTAGGCGTG
Terms and licenses: Academic/Nonprofit Terms; Industry Terms: Not Available to Industry
How to cite: pcDNA3.1(+)/ACG-nLuc-3XFLAG was a gift from Jeremy Wilusz (Addgene plasmid # 127303 ; http://n2t.net/addgene:127303 ; RRID:Addgene_127303)
