[The description below was written by a language model from this plasmid's Addgene catalogue record and pLannotate feature annotations shown in this document.]
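Description:
pcDNA3.1(+)/ACG-nLuc-3XFLAG is a mammalian expression plasmid of about 6 kb built on the pcDNA3.1(+) backbone. It is designed to express NanoLuc luciferase (nLuc) whose translation must initiate at an ACG codon rather than a canonical AUG. It is propagated in E. coli through a high-copy ColE1/pUC-type origin with ampicillin selection (AmpR under its own bla promoter). It also carries an f1 origin, which allows single-stranded DNA production. For selection in mammalian cells, an SV40 enhancer/early promoter drives a neomycin phosphotransferase gene terminated by an SV40 poly(A) signal, giving G418 resistance.

The payload sits between the HindIII and ApaI sites, both retained. The human CMV immediate-early enhancer and promoter drive transcription of a human codon-optimized nLuc coding sequence fused at its C terminus to a 3xFLAG epitope, followed by the bovine growth hormone polyadenylation signal. The annotation calls nLuc as a fragment, which is consistent with the native start codon having been replaced. A T7 promoter between the CMV promoter and the insert would also permit in vitro transcription of the reporter mRNA. The remaining short hits in the feature table (a truncated HIV-1 LTR fragment, ble and lacI fragments, lac promoter/operator elements, a bom fragment) look like backbone remnants or annotation artefacts rather than functional parts.

The construct serves as a sensitive luminescent reporter of near-cognate (non-AUG) start codon usage. Luciferase activity reports initiation efficiency at ACG, and the FLAG tag allows detection of the protein by immunoblotting. The associated study examined how non-AUG translation responds to protein synthesis inhibitors.
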