Features (pLannotate 1.2.2; 21 found; start..end, strand, type, name):
     28..80      -  misc_feature   bom (fragment): basis of mobility region from pBR322
    235..614     +  enhancer       CMV enhancer: human cytomegalovirus immediate early enhancer
    615..818     +  promoter       CMV promoter: human cytomegalovirus (CMV) immediate early promoter
    814..847     +  LTR            5' LTR (truncated) (fragment): truncated 5' long terminal repeat (LTR) from HIV-1
    863..881     +  promoter       T7 promoter: promoter for bacteriophage T7 RNA polymerase
    951..1461    +  CDS            Nluc (fragment): NanoLuc® luciferase human codon-optimized
   1462..1527    +  CDS            3xFLAG: three tandem FLAG® epitope tags, followed by an enterokinase cleavage site
   1577..1801    +  polyA_signal   bGH poly(A) signal: bovine growth hormone polyadenylation signal
   1805..1826    +  promoter       SV40 promoter (fragment): SV40 enhancer and early promoter
   1847..2275    +  rep_origin     f1 ori (sequence partly withheld): f1 bacteriophage origin of replication; arrow indicates direction of (+) strand synthesis
   2289..2618    +  promoter       SV40 promoter: SV40 enhancer and early promoter
   2685..3476    +  CDS            neo: KKA2_KLEPN - Also known as kan, nptII. Experimental evidence at protein level: Swiss-Prot protein existence level 1. Resistance to kanamycin, neomycin, paromomycin, ribostamycin, butirosin and gentamicin B. From Klebsiella pneumoniae.
   3500..3658    +  CDS            ble (fragment): BLE_KLEPN - Experimental evidence at protein level: Swiss-Prot protein existence level 1. Binding protein with a strong affinity to the bleomycin family of antibiotics. Binds to CL990; an antimitotic-antibiotic compound. From Klebsiella pneumoniae.
   3653..3774    +  polyA_signal   SV40 poly(A) signal: SV40 polyadenylation signal
   3847..3863    -  protein_bind   lac operator: The lac repressor binds to the lac operator to inhibit transcription in E. coli. This inhibition can be relieved by adding lactose or isopropyl-β-D-thiogalactopyranoside (IPTG). lac repressor encoded by lacI
   3871..3901    -  promoter       lac promoter: promoter for the E. coli lac operon
   3916..3937    -  protein_bind   CAP binding site: CAP binding activates transcription in the presence of cAMP. E. coli catabolite activator protein
   3950..4042    -  CDS            lacI (fragment): lac repressor; lacI; The lac repressor binds to the lac operator to inhibit transcription in E. coli. This inhibition can be relieved by adding lactose or isopropyl-β-D-thiogalactopyranoside (IPTG).
   4225..4813    -  rep_origin     ori: high-copy-number ColE1/pMB1/pBR322/pUC origin of replication
   4984..5844    -  CDS            AmpR: β-lactamase; bla; confers resistance to ampicillin, carbenicillin, and related antibiotics
   5845..5949    -  promoter       AmpR promoter: bla
>Addgene plasmid #127303 | pcDNA3.1(+)/ACG-nLuc-3XFLAG | addgene full sequence | sequence record 247725 | Addgene NGS Result
GACGGATCGGGAGATCTCCCGATCCCCTATGGTGCACTCTCAGTACAATCTGCTCTGATGCCGCATAGTT
AAGCCAGTATCTGCTCCCTGCTTGTGTGTTGGAGGTCGCTGAGTAGTGCGCGAGCAAAATTTAAGCTACA
ACAAGGCAAGGCTTGACCGACAATTGCATGAAGAATCTGCTTAGGGTTAGGCGTTTTGCGCTGCTTCGCG
ATGTACGGGCCAGATATACGCGTTGACATTGATTATTGACTAGTTATTAATAGTAATCAATTACGGGGTC
ATTAGTTCATAGCCCATATATGGAGTTCCGCGTTACATAACTTACGGTAAATGGCCCGCCTGGCTGACCG
CCCAACGACCCCCGCCCATTGACGTCAATAATGACGTATGTTCCCATAGTAACGCCAATAGGGACTTTCC
ATTGACGTCAATGGGTGGAGTATTTACGGTAAACTGCCCACTTGGCAGTACATCAAGTGTATCATATGCC
AAGTACGCCCCCTATTGACGTCAATGACGGTAAATGGCCCGCCTGGCATTATGCCCAGTACATGACCTTA
TGGGACTTTCCTACTTGGCAGTACATCTACGTATTAGTCATCGCTATTACCATGGTGATGCGGTTTTGGC
AGTACATCAATGGGCGTGGATAGCGGTTTGACTCACGGGGATTTCCAAGTCTCCACCCCATTGACGTCAA
TGGGAGTTTGTTTTGGCACCAAAATCAACGGGACTTTCCAAAATGTCGTAACAACTCCGCCCCATTGACG
CAAATGGGCGGTAGGCGTGTACGGTGGGAGGTCTATATAAGCAGAGCTCTCTGGCTAACTAGAGAACCCA
CTGCTTACTGGCTTATCGAAATTAATACGACTCACTATAGGGAGACCCAAGCTGGCTAGCGTTTAAACTT
AAGCTTGGCAATCCGGTACTGTTGGTAAATAAGCCACCACGGTCTTCACACTCGAAGATTTCGTTGGGGA
CTGGCGACAGACAGCCGGCTACAACCTGGACCAAGTCCTTGAACAGGGAGGTGTGTCCAGTTTGTTTCAG
AATCTCGGGGTGTCCGTAACTCCGATCCAAAGGATTGTCCTGAGCGGTGAAAATGGGCTGAAGATCGACA
TCCATGTCATCATCCCGTATGAAGGTCTGAGCGGCGACCAAATGGGCCAGATCGAAAAAATTTTTAAGGT
GGTGTACCCTGTGGATGATCATCACTTTAAGGTGATCCTGCACTATGGCACACTGGTAATCGACGGGGTT
ACGCCGAACATGATCGACTATTTCGGACGGCCGTATGAAGGCATCGCCGTGTTCGACGGCAAAAAGATCA
CTGTAACAGGGACCCTGTGGAACGGCAACAAAATTATCGACGAGCGCCTGATCAACCCCGACGGCTCCCT
GCTGTTCCGAGTAACCATCAACGGAGTGACCGGCTGGCGGCTGTGCGAACGCATTCTGGCGGACTACAAA
GACCATGACGGTGATTATAAAGATCATGACATCGATTACAAGGATGACGATGACAAGTAAGGCCGCGACT
CTAGAGGGCCCGTTTAAACCCGCTGATCAGCCTCGACTGTGCCTTCTAGTTGCCAGCCATCTGTTGTTTG
CCCCTCCCCCGTGCCTTCCTTGACCCTGGAAGGTGCCACTCCCACTGTCCTTTCCTAATAAAATGAGGAA
ATTGCATCGCATTGTCTGAGTAGGTGTCATTCTATTCTGGGGGGTGGGGTGGGGCAGGACAGCAAGGGGG
AGGATTGGGAAGACAATAGCAGGCATGCTGGGGATGCGGTGGGCTCTATGGCTTCTGAGGCGGAAAGAAC
CAGCTGGGGCTCTAGGGGGTATCCCC
[124 nt withheld, positions 1847-1970]
C
[91 nt withheld, positions 1972-2062]
A
[49 nt withheld, positions 2064-2112]
CCTTTGACGTTGGAGTCCACGTTCTTT
[37 nt withheld, positions 2140-2176]
ACCCTATCTCGGTCTATTCTTTTGATTTATAAGGGATTTTGCCGATTTCGGCCTATTGGTTAAAAAATGA
GCTGATTTAACAAAAATTTAACGCGAATTAATTCTGTGGAATGTGTGTCAGTTAGGGTGTGGAAAGTCCC
CAGGCTCCCCAGCAGGCAGAAGTATGCAAAGCATGCATCTCAATTAGTCAGCAACCAGGTGTGGAAAGTC
CCCAGGCTCCCCAGCAGGCAGAAGTATGCAAAGCATGCATCTCAATTAGTCAGCAACCATAGTCCCGCCC
CTAACTCCGCCCATCCCGCCCCTAACTCCGCCCAGTTCCGCCCATTCTCCGCCCCATGGCTGACTAATTT
TTTTTATTTATGCAGAGGCCGAGGCCGCCTCTGCCTCTGAGCTATTCCAGAAGTAGTGAGGAGGCTTTTT
TGGAGGCCTAGGCTTTTGCAAAAAGCTCCCGGGAGCTTGTATATCCATTTTCGGATCTGATCAAGAGACA
GGATGAGGATCGTTTCGCATGATTGAACAAGATGGATTGCACGCAGGTTCTCCGGCCGCTTGGGTGGAGA
GGCTATTCGGCTATGACTGGGCACAACAGACAATCGGCTGCTCTGATGCCGCCGTGTTCCGGCTGTCAGC
GCAGGGGCGCCCGGTTCTTTTTGTCAAGACCGACCTGTCCGGTGCCCTGAATGAACTGCAGGACGAGGCA
GCGCGGCTATCGTGGCTGGCCACGACGGGCGTTCCTTGCGCAGCTGTGCTCGACGTTGTCACTGAAGCGG
GAAGGGACTGGCTGCTATTGGGCGAAGTGCCGGGGCAGGATCTCCTGTCATCTCACCTTGCTCCTGCCGA
GAAAGTATCCATCATGGCTGATGCAATGCGGCGGCTGCATACGCTTGATCCGGCTACCTGCCCATTCGAC
CACCAAGCGAAACATCGCATCGAGCGAGCACGTACTCGGATGGAAGCCGGTCTTGTCGATCAGGATGATC
TGGACGAAGAGCATCAGGGGCTCGCGCCAGCCGAACTGTTCGCCAGGCTCAAGGCGCGCATGCCCGACGG
CGAGGATCTCGTCGTGACCCATGGCGATGCCTGCTTGCCGAATATCATGGTGGAAAATGGCCGCTTTTCT
GGATTCATCGACTGTGGCCGGCTGGGTGTGGCGGACCGCTATCAGGACATAGCGTTGGCTACCCGTGATA
TTGCTGAAGAGCTTGGCGGCGAATGGGCTGACCGCTTCCTCGTGCTTTACGGTATCGCCGCTCCCGATTC
GCAGCGCATCGCCTTCTATCGCCTTCTTGACGAGTTCTTCTGAGCGGGACTCTGGGGTTCGAAATGACCG
ACCAAGCGACGCCCAACCTGCCATCACGAGATTTCGATTCCACCGCCGCCTTCTATGAAAGGTTGGGCTT
CGGAATCGTTTTCCGGGACGCCGGCTGGATGATCCTCCAGCGCGGGGATCTCATGCTGGAGTTCTTCGCC
CACCCCAACTTGTTTATTGCAGCTTATAATGGTTACAAATAAAGCAATAGCATCACAAATTTCACAAATA
AAGCATTTTTTTCACTGCATTCTAGTTGTGGTTTGTCCAAACTCATCAATGTATCTTATCATGTCTGTAT
ACCGTCGACCTCTAGCTAGAGCTTGGCGTAATCATGGTCATAGCTGTTTCCTGTGTGAAATTGTTATCCG
CTCACAATTCCACACAACATACGAGCCGGAAGCATAAAGTGTAAAGCCTGGGGTGCCTAATGAGTGAGCT
AACTCACATTAATTGCGTTGCGCTCACTGCCCGCTTTCCAGTCGGGAAACCTGTCGTGCCAGCTGCATTA
ATGAATCGGCCAACGCGCGGGGAGAGGCGGTTTGCGTATTGGGCGCTCTTCCGCTTCCTCGCTCACTGAC
TCGCTGCGCTCGGTCGTTCGGCTGCGGCGAGCGGTATCAGCTCACTCAAAGGCGGTAATACGGTTATCCA
CAGAATCAGGGGATAACGCAGGAAAGAACATGTGAGCAAAAGGCCAGCAAAAGGCCAGGAACCGTAAAAA
GGCCGCGTTGCTGGCGTTTTTCCATAGGCTCCGCCCCCCTGACGAGCATCACAAAAATCGACGCTCAAGT
CAGAGGTGGCGAAACCCGACAGGACTATAAAGATACCAGGCGTTTCCCCCTGGAAGCTCCCTCGTGCGCT
CTCCTGTTCCGACCCTGCCGCTTACCGGATACCTGTCCGCCTTTCTCCCTTCGGGAAGCGTGGCGCTTTC
TCATAGCTCACGCTGTAGGTATCTCAGTTCGGTGTAGGTCGTTCGCTCCAAGCTGGGCTGTGTGCACGAA
CCCCCCGTTCAGCCCGACCGCTGCGCCTTATCCGGTAACTATCGTCTTGAGTCCAACCCGGTAAGACACG
ACTTATCGCCACTGGCAGCAGCCACTGGTAACAGGATTAGCAGAGCGAGGTATGTAGGCGGTGCTACAGA
GTTCTTGAAGTGGTGGCCTAACTACGGCTACACTAGAAGAACAGTATTTGGTATCTGCGCTCTGCTGAAG
CCAGTTACCTTCGGAAAAAGAGTTGGTAGCTCTTGATCCGGCAAACAAACCACCGCTGGTAGCGGTGGTT
TTTTTGTTTGCAAGCAGCAGATTACGCGCAGAAAAAAAGGATCTCAAGAAGATCCTTTGATCTTTTCTAC
GGGGTCTGACGCTCAGTGGAACGAAAACTCACGTTAAGGGATTTTGGTCATGAGATTATCAAAAAGGATC
TTCACCTAGATCCTTTTAAATTAAAAATGAAGTTTTAAATCAATCTAAAGTATATATGAGTAAACTTGGT
CTGACAGTTACCAATGCTTAATCAGTGAGGCACCTATCTCAGCGATCTGTCTATTTCGTTCATCCATAGT
TGCCTGACTCCCCGTCGTGTAGATAACTACGATACGGGAGGGCTTACCATCTGGCCCCAGTGCTGCAATG
ATACCGCGAGACCCACGCTCACCGGCTCCAGATTTATCAGCAATAAACCAGCCAGCCGGAAGGGCCGAGC
GCAGAAGTGGTCCTGCAACTTTATCCGCCTCCATCCAGTCTATTAATTGTTGCCGGGAAGCTAGAGTAAG
TAGTTCGCCAGTTAATAGTTTGCGCAACGTTGTTGCCATTGCTACAGGCATCGTGGTGTCACGCTCGTCG
TTTGGTATGGCTTCATTCAGCTCCGGTTCCCAACGATCAAGGCGAGTTACATGATCCCCCATGTTGTGCA
AAAAAGCGGTTAGCTCCTTCGGTCCTCCGATCGTTGTCAGAAGTAAGTTGGCCGCAGTGTTATCACTCAT
GGTTATGGCAGCACTGCATAATTCTCTTACTGTCATGCCATCCGTAAGATGCTTTTCTGTGACTGGTGAG
TACTCAACCAAGTCATTCTGAGAATAGTGTATGCGGCGACCGAGTTGCTCTTGCCCGGCGTCAATACGGG
ATAATACCGCGCCACATAGCAGAACTTTAAAAGTGCTCATCATTGGAAAACGTTCTTCGGGGCGAAAACT
CTCAAGGATCTTACCGCTGTTGAGATCCAGTTCGATGTAACCCACTCGTGCACCCAACTGATCTTCAGCA
TCTTTTACTTTCACCAGCGTTTCTGGGTGAGCAAAAACAGGAAGGCAAAATGCCGCAAAAAAGGGAATAA
GGGCGACACGGAAATGTTGAATACTCATACTCTTCCTTTTTCAATATTATTGAAGCATTTATCAGGGTTA
TTGTCTCATGAGCGGATACATATTTGAATGTATTTAGAAAAATAAACAAATAGGGGTTCCGCGCACATTT
CCCCGAAAAGTGCCACCTGACGTC
